>Addgene plasmid #210930 | pFBOH-MHL_TRAF7:382-670 | addgene full sequence | sequence record 426221 | Addgene NGS Result
TGTGCGGTATTTCACACCGCATAGACCAGCCGCGTAACCTGGCAAAATCGGTTACGGTTGAGTAATAAAT
GGATGCCCTGCGTAAGCGGGTGTGGGCGGACAATAAAGTCTTAAACTGAACAAAATAGATCTAAACTATG
ACAATAAAGTCTTAAACTAGACAGAATAGTTGTAAACTGAAATCAGTCCAGTTATGCTGTGAAAAAGCAT
ACTGGACTTTTGTTATGGCTAAAGCAAACTCTTCATTTTCTGAAGTGCAAATTGCCCGTCGTATTAAAGA
GGGGCGTGGCCAAGGGCATGGTAAAGACTATATTCGCGGCGTTGTGACAATTTACCGAACAACTCCGCGG
CCGGGAAGCCGATCTCGGCTTGAACGAATTGTTAGGTGGCGGTACTTGGGTCGATATCAAAGTGCATCAC
TTCTTCCCGTATGCCCAACTTTGTATAGAGAGCCACTGCGGGATCGTCACCGTAATCTGCTTGCACGTAG
ATCACATAAGCACCAAGCGCGTTGGCCTCATGCTTGAGCAGATTGATGAGCGCGGTGGCAATGCCCTGCC
TCCGGTGCTCGCCGGAGACTGCGAGATCATAGATATAGATCTCACTACGCGGCTGCTCAAACTTGGGCAG
AACGTAAGCCGCGAGAGCGCCAACAACCGCTTCTTGGTCGAAGGCAGCAAGCGCGATGAATGTCTTACTA
CGGAGCAAGTTCCCGAGGTAATCGGAGTCCGGCTGATGTTGGGAGTAGGTGGCTACGTCTCCGAACTCAC
GACCGAAAAGATCAAGAGCAGCCCGCATGGATTTGACTTGGTCAGGGCCGAGCCTACATGTGCGAATGAT
GCCCATACTTGAGCCACCTAACTTTGTTTTAGGGCGACTGCCCTGCTGCGTAACATCGTTGCTGCTCCAT
AACATCAAACATCGACCCACGGCGTAACGCGCTTGCTGCTTGGATGCCCGAGGCATAGACTGTACAAAAA
AACAGTCATAACAAGCCATGAAAACCGCCACTGCGCCGTTACCACCGCTGCGTTCGGTCAAGGTTCTGGA
CCAGTTGCGTGAGCGCATACGCTACTTGCATTACAGTTTACGAACCGAACAGGCTTATGTCAACTGGGTT
CGTGCCTTCATCCGTTTCCACGGTGTGCGTCACCCGGCAACCTTGGGCAGCAGCGAAGTCGAGGCATTTC
TGTCCTGGCTGGCGAACGAGCGCAAGGTTTCGGTCTCCACGCATCGTCAGGCATTGGCGGCCTTGCTGTT
CTTCTACGGCAAGGTGCTGTGCACGGATCTGCCCTGGCTTCAGGAGATCGGAAGACCTCGGCCGTCGCGG
CGCTTGCCGGTGGTGCTGACCCCGGATGAAGTGGTTCGCATCCTCGGTTTTCTGGAAGGCGAGCATCGTT
TGTTCGCCCAGGACTCTAGCTATAGTTCTAGTGGTTGGCTACGTATACTCCGGAATATTAATAGATCATG
GAGATAATTAAAATGATAACCATCTCGCAAATAAATAAGTATTTTACTGTTTTCGTAACAGTTTTGTAAT
AAAAAAACCTATAAATATTCCGGATTATTCATACCGTCCCACCATCGGGCGCGGATCTCGGTCCGAAAAC
CATGCATCATCATCATCATCACAGCAGCGGCAGAGAAAACTTGTATTTCCAGGGCCCTCAGCAGATCTTC
AAGTGCAAAGGGACCTTTGTGGGCCACCAGGGCCCTGTGTGGTGTCTCTGCGTCTACTCCATGGGTGACC
TGCTCTTCAGTGGCTCCTCTGACAAGACCATCAAGGTGTGGGACACATGTACCACCTACAAGTGTCAGAA
GACACTGGAGGGCCATGATGGCATCGTGCTGGCTCTCTGCATCCAGGGGTGCAAACTCTACAGCGGCTCT
GCAGACTGCACCATCATTGTGTGGGACATCCAGAACCTGCAGAAGGTGAACACCATCCGGGCCCATGACA
ACCCGGTGTGCACGCTGGTCTCCTCACACAACGTGCTCTTCAGCGGCTCCCTGAAGGCCATCAAGGTCTG
GGACATCGTGGGCACTGAGCTGAAGTTGAAGAAGGAGCTCACAGGCCTCAACCACTGGGTGCGGGCCCTG
GTGGCTGCCCAGAGCTACCTGTACAGCGGCTCCTACCAGACAATCAAGATCTGGGACATCCGAACCCTTG
ACTGCATCCACGTCCTGCAGACGTCTGGTGGCAGCGTCTACTCCATTGCTGTGACAAATCACCACATTGT
CTGTGGCACCTACGAGAACCTCATCCACGTGTGGGACATTGAGTCCAAGGAGCAGGTGCGGACCCTCACG
GGCCACGTGGGCACCGTGTATGCCCTGGCGGTCATCTCGACGCCAGACCAGACCAAAGTCTTCAGTGCAT
CCTACGACCGGTCCCTCAGGGTCTGGAGTATGGACAACATGATCTGCACGCAGACCCTGCTGCGTCACCA
GGGCAGTGTCACCGCGCTGGCTGTGTCCCGGGGCCGACTCTTCTCAGGGGCTGTGGATAGCACTGTGAAG
GTTTGGACTTGCTGATGACGAAGCTTGTCGAGAAGTACTAGAGGATCATAATCAGCCATACCACATTTGT
AGAGGTTTTACTTGCTTTAAAAAACCTCCCACACCTCCCCCTGAACCTGAAACATAAAATGAATGCAATT
GTTGTTGTTAACTTGTTTATTGCAGCTTATAATGGTTACAAATAAAGCAATAGCATCACAAATTTCACAA
ATAAAGCATTTTTTTCACTGCATTCTAGTTGTGGTTTGTCCAAACTCATCAATGTATCTTATCATGTCTG
GATCTGATCACTGATATCGCCTAGGAGATCCGAACCAGATAAGTGAAATCTAGTTCCAAACTATTTTGTC
ATTTTTAATTTTCGTATTAGCTTACGACGCTACACCCAGTTCCCATCTATTTTGTCACTCTTCCCTAAAT
AATCCTTAAAAACTCCATTTCCACCCCTCCCAGTTCCCAACTATTTTGTCCGCCCACAGCGGGGCATTTT
TCTTCCTGTTATGTTTTTAATCAAACATCCTGCCAACTCCATGTGACAAACCGTCATCTTCGGCTACTTT
TTCTCTGTCACAGAATGAAAATTTTTCTGTCATCTCTTCGTTATTAATGTTTGTAATTGACTGAATATCA
ACGCTTATTTGCAGCCTGAATGGCGAATGGG
[124 nt withheld, positions 3182-3305]
C
[91 nt withheld, positions 3307-3397]
A
[49 nt withheld, positions 3399-3447]
CCTTTGACGTTGGAGTCCACGTTCTT
[37 nt withheld, positions 3474-3510]
ACCCTATCTCGGTCTATTCTTTTGATTTATAAGGGATTTTGCCGATTTCGGCCTATTGGTTAAAAAATGA
GCTGATTTAACAAAAATTTAACGCGAATTTTAACAAAATATTAACGCTTACAATTTAGGTGGCACTTTTC
GGGGAAATGTGCGCGGAACCCCTATTTGTTTATTTTTCTAAATACATTCAAATATGTATCCGCTCATGAG
ACAATAACCCTGATAAATGCTTCAATAATATTGAAAAAGGAAGAGTATGAGTATTCAACATTTCCGTGTC
GCCCTTATTCCCTTTTTTGCGGCATTTTGCCTTCCTGTTTTTGCTCACCCAGAAACGCTGGTGAAAGTAA
AAGATGCTGAAGATCAGTTGGGTGCACGAGTGGGTTACATCGAACTGGATCTCAACAGCGGTAAGATCCT
TGAGAGTTTTCGCCCCGAAGAACGTTTTCCAATGATGAGCACTTTTAAAGTTCTGCTATGTGGCGCGGTA
TTATCCCGTATTGACGCCGGGCAAGAGCAACTCGGTCGCCGCATACACTATTCTCAGAATGACTTGGTTG
AGTACTCACCAGTCACAGAAAAGCATCTTACGGATGGCATGACAGTAAGAGAATTATGCAGTGCTGCCAT
AACCATGAGTGATAACACTGCGGCCAACTTACTTCTGACAACGATCGGAGGACCGAAGGAGCTAACCGCT
TTTTTGCACAACATGGGGGATCATGTAACTCGCCTTGATCGTTGGGAACCGGAGCTGAATGAAGCCATAC
CAAACGACGAGCGTGACACCACGATGCCTGTAGCAATGGCAACAACGTTGCGCAAACTATTAACTGGCGA
ACTACTTACTCTAGCTTCCCGGCAACAATTAATAGACTGGATGGAGGCGGATAAAGTTGCAGGACCACTT
CTGCGCTCGGCCCTTCCGGCTGGCTGGTTTATTGCTGATAAATCTGGAGCCGGTGAGCGTGGGTCTCGCG
GTATCATTGCAGCACTGGGGCCAGATGGTAAGCCCTCCCGTATCGTAGTTATCTACACGACGGGGAGTCA
GGCAACTATGGATGAACGAAATAGACAGATCGCTGAGATAGGTGCCTCACTGATTAAGCATTGGTAACTG
TCAGACCAAGTTTACTCATATATACTTTAGATTGATTTAAAACTTCATTTTTAATTTAAAAGGATCTAGG
TGAAGATCCTTTTTGATAATCTCATGACCAAAATCCCTTAACGTGAGTTTTCGTTCCACTGAGCGTCAGA
CCCCGTAGAAAAGATCAAAGGATCTTCTTGAGATCCTTTTTTTCTGCGCGTAATCTGCTGCTTGCAAACA
AAAAAACCACCGCTACCAGCGGTGGTTTGTTTGCCGGATCAAGAGCTACCAACTCTTTTTCCGAAGGTAA
CTGGCTTCAGCAGAGCGCAGATACCAAATACTGTTCTTCTAGTGTAGCCGTAGTTAGGCCACCACTTCAA
GAACTCTGTAGCACCGCCTACATACCTCGCTCTGCTAATCCTGTTACCAGTGGCTGCTGCCAGTGGCGAT
AAGTCGTGTCTTACCGGGTTGGACTCAAGACGATAGTTACCGGATAAGGCGCAGCGGTCGGGCTGAACGG
GGGGTTCGTGCACACAGCCCAGCTTGGAGCGAACGACCTACACCGAACTGAGATACCTACAGCGTGAGCT
ATGAGAAAGCGCCACGCTTCCCGAAGGGAGAAAGGCGGACAGGTATCCGGTAAGCGGCAGGGTCGGAACA
GGAGAGCGCACGAGGGAGCTTCCAGGGGGAAACGCCTGGTATCTTTATAGTCCTGTCGGGTTTCGCCACC
TCTGACTTGAGCGTCGATTTTTGTGATGCTCGTCAGGGGGGCGGAGCCTATGGAAAAACGCCAGCAACGC
GGCCTTTTTACGGTTCCTGGCCTTTTGCTGGCCTTTTGCTCACATGTTCTTTCCTGCGTTATCCCCTGAT
TCTGTGGATAACCGTATTACCGCCTTTGAGTGAGCTGATACCGCTCGCCGCAGCCGAACGACCGAGCGCA
GCGAGTCAGTGAGCGAGGAAGCGGAAGAGCGCCTGATGCGGTATTTTCTCCTTACGCATC
Features (pLannotate 1.2.2; 16 found; start..end, strand, type, name):
     91..315     -  mobile_element Tn7R: mini-Tn7 element (right end of the Tn7 transposon) Tn7
    382..915     -  CDS            GmR: gentamycin acetyltransferase; aacC1; confers resistance to gentamycin
   1085..1113    -  promoter       Pc promoter: intI1 (promoter lies within the coding sequence); class 1 integron promoter
   1091..1438    -  CDS            YPR2_ECOLX (fragment): Protein predicted: Swiss-Prot protein existence level 4. From Escherichia coli.
   1465..1556    +  promoter       polyhedrin promoter: polh from Autographa californica; promoter for the baculovirus polyhedrin gene
   1613..1631    +  CDS            capTEV™ (fragment): composite tag for in vivo biotinylation, TEV protease cleavage, and 6xHis tagging
   1666..2532    +  CDS            Traf7 (fragment): TRAF7_MOUSE - Experimental evidence at protein level: Swiss-Prot protein existence level 1. E3 ubiquitin ligase capable of auto-ubiquitination, following phosphorylation by MAP3K3. Potentiates MEKK3-mediated activation of the NF-kappa-B, JUN/AP1 and DDIT3 transcriptional regulators. Induces apoptosis when overexpressed. Plays a role in the phosphorylation of MAPK1 and/or MAPK3, probably via its interaction with MAP3K3. From Mus musculus (Mouse).
   2564..2647    +  CDS            large T antigen (fragment): large T antigen from SV40 (simian virus 40)
   2670..2804    +  polyA_signal   SV40 poly(A) signal: SV40 polyadenylation signal
   2833..2998    -  mobile_element Tn7L: mini-Tn7 element (left end of the Tn7 transposon) Tn7
   3161..3177    +  CDS            lacZα (fragment): LacZα fragment of β-galactosidase; lacZ fragment
   3182..3636    +  rep_origin     f1 ori (sequence partly withheld): f1 bacteriophage origin of replication; arrow indicates direction of (+) strand synthesis
   3662..3766    +  promoter       AmpR promoter: bla
   3767..4627    +  CDS            AmpR: β-lactamase; bla; confers resistance to ampicillin, carbenicillin, and related antibiotics
   4798..5386    +  rep_origin     ori: high-copy-number ColE1/pMB1/pBR322/pUC origin of replication
   5572..23      -  misc_feature   bom (fragment) (across the origin): basis of mobility region from pBR322
