[The description below was written by a language model from this plasmid's Addgene catalogue record and pLannotate feature annotations shown in this document.]
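Description:
pFBOH-MHL_TRAF7:382-670 is a baculovirus transfer (donor) plasmid for producing a fragment of human TRAF7 in insect cells. Its backbone, pFBOH-MHL, is a modified pFastBac1. The roughly 5.6 kb plasmid is maintained in E. coli at high copy through a ColE1/pUC-type origin with ampicillin resistance (β-lactamase), and it also carries an f1 phage origin. The expression cassette and a gentamicin acetyltransferase gene lie between the Tn7R and Tn7L ends of a mini-Tn7 element. In pFastBac-type systems, this arrangement lets the whole segment be transposed into a baculovirus shuttle genome (bacmid) in a suitable E. coli host. Gentamicin then selects for the transposed cassette, and the resulting bacmid is used to generate recombinant virus.

Within the mini-Tn7, the strong, very late polyhedrin promoter from Autographa californica drives an 867 bp open reading frame encoding wild-type TRAF7 residues P382 to C670, followed by an SV40 polyadenylation signal. The automated annotation matched the insert to the mouse Traf7 entry. The catalogue record, however, gives the species as human and states that the insert derives from a Mammalian Gene Collection clone, so the mouse label most likely reflects homology. An N-terminal 6xHis tag followed by a TEV protease recognition site allows metal-affinity purification and later removal of the tag. The insert was introduced by ligation-independent cloning at BseRI sites that were destroyed in the process.

TRAF7 is an E3 ubiquitin ligase. The associated publication evaluates the ligandability of WD40 repeat-containing proteins, which suggests the construct was made to supply recombinant protein for that kind of study.
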