Addgene plasmid #210930: pFBOH-MHL_TRAF7:382-670
Purpose: Insect expression of human TRAF7 fragment P382 to C670. N-terminal 6X His tag with TEV cleavage.
Depositing lab: Cheryl Arrowsmith. Depositing organization: University of Toronto. Publication: A Target Class Ligandability Evaluation of WD40 Repeat-Containing Proteins. Ackloo S, Li F, Szewczyk M, Seitova A, Loppnau P, Zeng H, Xu J, Ahmad S, Arnautova YA, Baghaie AJ, Beldar S, Bolotokova A, Centrella PA, Chau I, Clark MA, Cuozzo JW, Dehghani-Tafti S, Disch JS, Dong A, Dumas A, Feng JA, Ghiabi P, Gibson E, Gilmer J, Goldman B, Green SR, Guie MA, Guilinger JP, Harms N, Herasymenko O, Houliston S, Hutchinson A, Kearnes S, Keefe AD, Kimani SW, Kramer T, Kutera M, Kwak HA, Lento C, Li Y, Liu J, Loup J, Machado RAC, Mulhern CJ, Perveen S, Righetto GL, Riley P, Shrestha S, Sigel EA, Silva M, Sintchak MD, Slakman BL, Taylor RD, Thompson J, Torng W, Underkoffler C, von Rechenberg M, Walsh RT, Watson I, Wilson DJ, Wolf E, Yadav M, Yazdi AK, Zhang J, Zhang Y, Santhakumar V, Edwards AM, Barsyte-Lovejoy D, Schapira M, Brown PJ, Halabelian L, Arrowsmith CH. J Med Chem. 2025 Jan 23;68(2):1092-1112. doi: 10.1021/acs.jmedchem.4c02010. Epub 2024 Nov 4. PubMed 39495097.
Backbone
  Vector backbone: pFBOH-MHL
  Backbone manufacturer: pFASTBac1 Modified
  Vector type: Insect Expression
  Selectable markers: Gentamicin
Growth in bacteria
  Bacterial resistance: Ampicillin, 100 μg/mL
  Growth temperature: 37°C
  Growth strain: DH5alpha
  Copy number: High Copy
Gene/Insert
  Gene/Insert name: TRAF7:P382-C670
  Species: H. sapiens (human)
  Insert size (bp): 867
  Mutation: wild type
  Entrez Gene: TRAF7 (a.k.a. CAFDADD, RFWD1, RNF119)
  Promoter: Polyhedrin
  Tag / fusion protein: MHHHHHHSSGRENLYFQG (N terminal on insert)
  Cloning method: Ligation Independent Cloning
  Sequencing primers: 5′ tattccggattattcataccg; 3′ ctctacaaatgtggtatggc
Resource information
  A portion of this plasmid was derived from a plasmid made by: Mammalian Gene Collection (BC024267)
Terms and licenses: Academic/Nonprofit Terms; Industry Terms: Not Available to Industry
Depositor comments: 5' Cloning Site: BseRI (destroyed), 3' Cloning Site: BseRI (destroyed).
How to cite: pFBOH-MHL_TRAF7:382-670 was a gift from Cheryl Arrowsmith (Addgene plasmid # 210930 ; http://n2t.net/addgene:210930 ; RRID:Addgene_210930)
