>Addgene plasmid #210930 | pFBOH-MHL_TRAF7:382-670 | depositor partial sequence | sequence record 411340 | Insert sequence
CCTCAGCAGATCTTCAAGTGCAAAGGGACCTTTGTGGGCCACCAGGGCCCTGTGTGGTGTCTCTGCGTCT
ACTCCATGGGTGACCTGCTCTTCAGTGGCTCCTCTGACAAGACCATCAAGGTGTGGGACACATGTACCAC
CTACAAGTGTCAGAAGACACTGGAGGGCCATGATGGCATCGTGCTGGCTCTCTGCATCCAGGGGTGCAAA
CTCTACAGCGGCTCTGCAGACTGCACCATCATTGTGTGGGACATCCAGAACCTGCAGAAGGTGAACACCA
TCCGGGCCCATGACAACCCGGTGTGCACGCTGGTCTCCTCACACAACGTGCTCTTCAGCGGCTCCCTGAA
GGCCATCAAGGTCTGGGACATCGTGGGCACTGAGCTGAAGTTGAAGAAGGAGCTCACAGGCCTCAACCAC
TGGGTGCGGGCCCTGGTGGCTGCCCAGAGCTACCTGTACAGCGGCTCCTACCAGACAATCAAGATCTGGG
ACATCCGAACCCTTGACTGCATCCACGTCCTGCAGACGTCTGGTGGCAGCGTCTACTCCATTGCTGTGAC
AAATCACCACATTGTCTGTGGCACCTACGAGAACCTCATCCACGTGTGGGACATTGAGTCCAAGGAGCAG
GTGCGGACCCTCACGGGCCACGTGGGCACCGTGTATGCCCTGGCGGTCATCTCGACGCCAGACCAGACCA
AAGTCTTCAGTGCATCCTACGACCGGTCCCTCAGGGTCTGGAGTATGGACAACATGATCTGCACGCAGAC
CCTGCTGCGTCACCAGGGCAGTGTCACCGCGCTGGCTGTGTCCCGGGGCCGACTCTTCTCAGGGGCTGTG
GATAGCACTGTGAAGGTTTGGACTTGC
